>Addgene plasmid #245080 | pAAVss-G1B3-nlsCre-WPRE-miR124T-SYNpolyA | addgene full sequence | sequence record 488835 | Addgene NGS Result
TTGAGATCCTTTTTTTCTGCGCGTAATCTGCTGCTTGCAAACAAAAAAACCACCGCTACCAGCGGTGGTT
TGTTTGCCGGATCAAGAGCTACCAACTCTTTTTCCGAAGGTAACTGGCTTCAGCAGAGCGCAGATACCAA
ATACTGTTCTTCTAGTGTAGCCGTAGTTAGGCCACCACTTCAAGAACTCTGTAGCACCGCCTACATACCT
CGCTCTGCTAATCCTGTTACCAGTGGCTGCTGCCAGTGGCGATAAGTCGTGTCTTACCGGGTTGGACTCA
AGACGATAGTTACCGGATAAGGCGCAGCGGTCGGGCTGAACGGGGGGTTCGTGCACACAGCCCAGCTTGG
AGCGAACGACCTACACCGAACTGAGATACCTACAGCGTGAGCTATGAGAAAGCGCCACGCTTCCCGAAGG
GAGAAAGGCGGACAGGTATCCGGTAAGCGGCAGGGTCGGAACAGGAGAGCGCACGAGGGAGCTTCCAGGG
GGAAACGCCTGGTATCTTTATAGTCCTGTCGGGTTTCGCCACCTCTGACTTGAGCGTCGATTTTTGTGAT
GCTCGTCAGGGGGGCGGAGCCTATGGAAAAACGCCAGCAACGCGGCCTTTTTACGGTTCCTGGCCTTTTG
CTGGCCTTTTGCTCACATGTCCTGCAGGCAGCTGCGCGCTCGCTCGCTCACTGAGGCCGCCCGGGCGTCG
GGCGACCTTTGGTCGCCCGGCCTCAGTGAGCGAGCGAGCGCGCAGAGAGGGAGTGGCCAACTCCATCACT
AGGGGTTCCTGCGGCCTCTAGTGGATCCCCCGGGCTGCAGGAATTATCACAAGTTTGTACAAAAAAGCAG
GCTCCACCATGGGAACCAATTCAGTCGACTGGATCCGGTACCAGATCTAACATATCCTGGTGTGGAGTAG
GGGACGCTGCTCTGACAGAGGCTCGGGGGCCTGAGCTGGCTCTGTGAGCTGGGGAGGAGGCAGACAGCCA
GGCCTTGTCTGCAAGCAGACCTGGCAGCATTGGGCTGGCCGCCCCCCAGGGCCTCCTCTTCATGCCCAGT
GAATGACTCACCTTGGCACAGACACAATGTTCGGGGTGGGCACAGTGCCTGCTTCCCGCCGCACCCCAGC
CCCCCTCAAATGCCTTCCGAGAAGCCCATTGAGCAGGGGGCTTGCATTGCACCCCAGCCTGACAGCCTGG
CATCTTGGGATAAAAGCAGCACAGCCCCCTAGGGGCTGCCCTTGCTGTGTGGCGCCACCGGCGGTGGAGA
ACAAGGCTCTATTCAGCCTGTGCCCAGGAAAGGGGATCAGGGGATGCCCAGGCATGGACAGTGGGTGGCA
GGGGGGGAGAGGAGGGCTGTCTGCTTCCCAGAAGTCCAAGGACACAAATGGGTGAGGGGAGAGCTCTCCC
CATAGCTGGGCTGCGGCCCAACCCCACCCCCTCAGGCTATGCCAGGGGGTGTTGCCAGGGGCACCCGATC
TTCCTCTTCATGCCCAGTGAATGACTCACCTTGGCACAGACACAATGTTCGGGGTGGGCACAGTGCCTGC
TTCCCGCCGCACCCCAGCCCCCCTCAAATGCCTTCCGAGAAGCCCATTGAGCAGGCCCGATCTTCCTCTT
CATGCCCAGTGAATGACTCACCTTGGCACAGACACAATGTTCGGGGTGGGCACAGTGCCTGCTTCCCGCC
GCACCCCAGCCCCCCTCAAATGCCTTCCGAGAAGCCCATTGAGCAGGCCCGATCTTCCTCTTCATGCCCA
GTGAATGACTCACCTTGGCACAGACACAATGTTCGGGGTGGGCACAGTGCCTGCTTCCCGCCGCACCCCA
GCCCCCCTCAAATGCCTTCCGAGAAGCCCATTGAGCAGGCCCGGGCATCGCCAGTCTAGCCCACTCCTTC
ATAAAGCCCTCGCATCCCAGGAGCGAGCAGAGCCAGAGCAGGTTGGAGAGGAGACGCATCACCTCCGCTG
CTCGCGGGGATCCTCTAGTGGATCTCCCGGGACCATGCCCAAGAAGAAGAGGAAGGTGTCCAATTTACTG
ACCGTACACCAAAATTTGCCTGCATTACCGGTCGATGCAACGAGTGATGAGGTTCGCAAGAACCTGATGG
ACATGTTCAGGGATCGCCAGGCGTTTTCTGAGCATACCTGGAAAATGCTTCAGTCCGTTTGCCGGTCGTG
GGCGGCATGGTGCAAGTTGAATAACCGGAAATGGTTTCCCGCAGAACCTGAAGATGTTCGCGATTATCTT
CTATATCTTCAGGCGCGCGGTCTGGCAGTAAAAACTATCCAGCAACATTTGGGCCAGCTAAACATGCTTC
ATCGTCGGTCCGGGCTGCCACGACCAAGTGACAGCAATGCTGTTTCACTGGTTATGCGGCGGATCCGAAA
AGAAAACGTTGATGCCGGTGAACGTGCAAAACAGGCTCTAGCGTTCGAACGCACTGATTTCGACCAGGTT
CGTTCACTCATGGAAAATAGCGATCGCTGCCAGGATATACGTAATCTGGCATTTCTGGGGATTGCTTATA
ACACCCTGTTACGTATAGCCGAAATTGCCAGGATCAGGGTTAAAGATATCTCACGTACTGACGGTGGGAG
AATGTTAATCCATATTGGCAGAACGAAAACGCTGGTTAGCACCGCAGGTGTAGAGAAGGCACTTAGCCTG
GGGGTAACTAAACTGGTCGAGCGATGGATTTCCGTCTCTGGTGTAGCTGATGATCCGAATAACTACCTGT
TTTGCCGGGTCAGAAAAAATGGTGTTGCCGCGCCATCTGCCACCAGCCAGCTATCAACTCGCGCCCTGGA
AGGGATTTTTGAAGCAACTCATCGATTGATTTACGGCGCTAAGGATGACTCTGGTCAGAGATACCTGGCC
TGGTCTGGACACAGTGCCCGTGTCGGAGCCGCGCGAGATATGGCCCGCGCTGGAGTTTCAATACCGGAGA
TCATGCAAGCTGGTGGCTGGACCAATGTAAATATTGTCATGAACTATATCCGTAACCTGGATAGTGAAAC
AGGGGCAATGGTGCGCCTGCTGGAAGATGGCGATTAGCCATTAACGCGTAAATGATTGCTATAATTATTT
GATATTTATGGTGACATACGAGGGAATTCGCGGCCGCACTCGAGATATCTAGACCCAGCTTTCTTGTACA
AAGTGGTGATAATTCGATATCAAGCTTATCGATACCGTCGACCTCGAGGGAATTCCGATAATCAACCTCT
GGATTACAAAATTTGTGAAAGATTGACTGGTATTCTTAACTATGTTGCTCCTTTTACGCTATGTGGATAC
GCTGCTTTAATGCCTTTGTATCATGCTATTGCTTCCCGTATGGCTTTCATTTTCTCCTCCTTGTATAAAT
CCTGGTTGCTGTCTCTTTATGAGGAGTTGTGGCCCGTTGTCAGGCAACGTGGCGTGGTGTGCACTGTGTT
TGCTGACGCAACCCCCACTGGTTGGGGCATTGCCACCACCTGTCAGCTCCTTTCCGGGACTTTCGCTTTC
CCCCTCCCTATTGCCACGGCGGAACTCATCGCCGCCTGCCTTGCCCGCTGCTGGACAGGGGCTCGGCTGT
TGGGCACTGACAATTCCGTGGTGTTGTCGGGGAAGCTGACGTCCTTTCCATGGCTGCTCGCCTGTGTTGC
CACCTGGATTCTGCGCGGGACGTCCTTCTGCTACGTCCCTTCGGCCCTCAATCCAGCGGACCTTCCTTCC
CGCGGCCTGCTGCCGGCTCTGCGGCCTCTTCCGCGTCTTCGCCTTCGCCCTCAGACGAGTCGGATCTCCC
TTTGGGCCGCCTCCCCGCATCGGGAATTCGAGCTCGGTACCTAATGGCATTCACCGCGTGCCTTAATTCG
AATGGCATTCACCGCGTGCCTTAAACGCGTTGGCATTCACCGCGTGCCTTAAATGCATTGGCATTCACCG
CGTGCCTTAAGGTACCTTTAAGACCAATGACTTACAAGGCAGCTGTAGATCAATTCAATAAAAGATCTTT
ATTTTCATTAGATCTGTGTGTTGGTTTTTTGTGTGCGGCCGCAGGAACCCCTAGTGATGGAGTTGGCCAC
TCCCTCTCTGCGCGCTCGCTCGCTCACTGAGGCCGGGCGACCAAAGGTCGCCCGACGCCCGGGCTTTGCC
CGGGCGGCCTCAGTGAGCGAGCGAGCGCGCAGCTGCCTGCAGGGGCGCCTGATGCGGTATTTTCTCCTTA
CGCATCTGTGCGGTATTTCACACCGCATA
[95 nt withheld, positions 4230-4324]
T
[46 nt withheld, positions 4326-4371]
C
[141 nt withheld, positions 4373-4513]
CCTTTGACGTTGGAGTCCACGTTCTTT
[37 nt withheld, positions 4541-4577]
ACTCTATCTCGGGCTATTCTTTTGATTTATAAGGGATTTTGCCGATTTCGGTCTATTGGTTAAAAAATGA
GCTGATTTAACAAAAATTTAACGCGAATTTTAACAAAATATTAACGTTTACAATTTTATGGTGCACTCTC
AGTACAATCTGCTCTGATGCCGCATAGTTAAGCCAGCCCCGACACCCGCCAACACCCGCTGACGCGCCCT
GACGGGCTTGTCTGCTCCCGGCATCCGCTTACAGACAAGCTGTGACCGTCTCCGGGAGCTGCATGTGTCA
GAGGTTTTCACCGTCATCACCGAAACGCGCGAGACGAAAGGGCCTCGTGATACGCCTATTTTTATAGGTT
AATGTCATGATAATAATGGTTTCTTAGACGTCAGGTGGCACTTTTCGGGGAAATGTGCGCGGAACCCCTA
TTTGTTTATTTTTCTAAATACATTCAAATATGTATCCGCTCATGAGACAATAACCCTGATAAATGCTTCA
ATAATATTGAAAAAGGAAGAGTATGAGTATTCAACATTTCCGTGTCGCCCTTATTCCCTTTTTTGCGGCA
TTTTGCCTTCCTGTTTTTGCTCACCCAGAAACGCTGGTGAAAGTAAAAGATGCTGAAGATCAGTTGGGTG
CACGAGTGGGTTACATCGAACTGGATCTCAACAGCGGTAAGATCCTTGAGAGTTTTCGCCCCGAAGAACG
TTTTCCAATGATGAGCACTTTTAAAGTTCTGCTATGTGGCGCGGTATTATCCCGTATTGACGCCGGGCAA
GAGCAACTCGGTCGCCGCATACACTATTCTCAGAATGACTTGGTTGAGTACTCACCAGTCACAGAAAAGC
ATCTTACGGATGGCATGACAGTAAGAGAATTATGCAGTGCTGCCATAACCATGAGTGATAACACTGCGGC
CAACTTACTTCTGACAACGATCGGAGGACCGAAGGAGCTAACCGCTTTTTTGCACAACATGGGGGATCAT
GTAACTCGCCTTGATCGTTGGGAACCGGAGCTGAATGAAGCCATACCAAACGACGAGCGTGACACCACGA
TGCCTGTAGCAATGGCAACAACGTTGCGCAAACTATTAACTGGCGAACTACTTACTCTAGCTTCCCGGCA
ACAATTAATAGACTGGATGGAGGCGGATAAAGTTGCAGGACCACTTCTGCGCTCGGCCCTTCCGGCTGGC
TGGTTTATTGCTGATAAATCTGGAGCCGGTGAGCGTGGAAGCCGCGGTATCATTGCAGCACTGGGGCCAG
ATGGTAAGCCCTCCCGTATCGTAGTTATCTACACGACGGGGAGTCAGGCAACTATGGATGAACGAAATAG
ACAGATCGCTGAGATAGGTGCCTCACTGATTAAGCATTGGTAACTGTCAGACCAAGTTTACTCATATATA
CTTTAGATTGATTTAAAACTTCATTTTTAATTTAAAAGGATCTAGGTGAAGATCCTTTTTGATAATCTCA
TGACCAAAATCCCTTAACGTGAGTTTTCGTTCCACTGAGCGTCAGACCCCGTAGAAAAGATCAAAGGATC
TTC
Features (pLannotate 1.2.2; 18 found; start..end, strand, type, name):
      1..589     +  rep_origin     ori: high-copy-number ColE1/pMB1/pBR322/pUC origin of replication
    662..689     +  repeat_region  AAV2 ITR (fragment): inverted terminal repeat of adeno-associated virus serotype 2 inverted
    718..745     +  repeat_region  AAV2 ITR (fragment): inverted terminal repeat of adeno-associated virus serotype 2 inverted
    788..815     +  misc_feature   MCS (fragment): pBluescript multiple cloning site
    819..843     +  protein_bind   attB1: mutant version of attB; recombination site for the Gateway® BP reaction BP Clonase™
   2017..3047    +  CDS            Cre (fragment): site-specific recombinase Cre is a site-specific recombinase from bacteriophage P1. Recombination occurs at loxP sequences.
   3133..3157    -  protein_bind   attB2: mutant version of attB; recombination site for the Gateway® BP reaction BP Clonase™
   3161..3200    +  misc_feature   MCS (fragment): pBluescript multiple cloning site
   3210..3798    +  misc_feature   WPRE: woodchuck hepatitis virus posttranscriptional regulatory element
   3804..3821    +  misc_feature   MCS (fragment): pUC18/19 multiple cloning site
   3977..4025    +  polyA_signal   poly(A) signal: synthetic polyadenylation signal
   4033..4173    +  repeat_region  AAV2 ITR: inverted terminal repeat of adeno-associated virus serotype 2 inverted
   4178..4229    -  misc_feature   bom (fragment): basis of mobility region from pBR322
   4248..4703    +  rep_origin     f1 ori (sequence partly withheld): f1 bacteriophage origin of replication; arrow indicates direction of (+) strand synthesis
   4704..4753    -  misc_feature   bom (fragment): basis of mobility region from pBR322
   4855..4890    -  CDS            rop (fragment): Rop protein, which maintains plasmids at low copy number; rop
   4985..5089    +  promoter       AmpR promoter: bla
   5090..5950    +  CDS            AmpR: β-lactamase; bla; confers resistance to ampicillin, carbenicillin, and related antibiotics
