[The description below was written by a language model from this plasmid's Addgene catalogue record and pLannotate feature annotations shown in this document.]
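Description:
pAAVss-G1B3-nlsCre-WPRE-miR124T-SYNpolyA is an adeno-associated virus transfer plasmid built on the AAVss backbone (the "ss" presumably denoting a single-stranded AAV genome, though the record does not spell this out) for mammalian expression of Cre recombinase. It is maintained in bacteria as a high-copy plasmid through a ColE1/pUC-type origin and selected with ampicillin via the bla gene and its promoter. An f1 phage origin is also present, along with small remnants of pBR322 bom and rop sequences. AAV2 inverted terminal repeats flank the expression cassette and provide the signals needed for replication and packaging of the genome into AAV particles. The automated annotation finds one complete ITR downstream of the cassette but only short fragments of the upstream one.

Between the ITRs, the catalogue entry states that a human G1B3 promoter drives a nuclear-localised Cre (nls-Cre). The promoter itself is not annotated, but it plausibly occupies the unannotated stretch between the attB1 site and the Cre coding sequence. The attB1 and attB2 sites bracketing this region indicate that the promoter–Cre unit was assembled by Gateway recombination. Downstream lie a WPRE, which enhances transcript stability and expression, and a short synthetic polyadenylation signal. The miR-124 target sequence named in the construct is also not annotated, but would be expected in the gap between the WPRE and the poly(A) signal. Because miR-124 is abundant in neurons, these 3′UTR target sites lead to repression of the Cre transcript there, de-targeting expression from neurons. The vector is therefore suited to delivering Cre for loxP-dependent recombination in non-neuronal cells while limiting recombination in neurons.
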