Addgene plasmid #245080: pAAVss-G1B3-nlsCre-WPRE-miR124T-SYNpolyA
Purpose: CRE recombinase with miRNA-124 target sequence to repress transgene expression in neurons
Depositing lab: Nicole Déglon. Depositing organization: Centre Hospitalier Universitaire Vaudois (CHUV).
Backbone
  Vector backbone: AAVss
  Backbone size w/o insert (bp): 2983
  Vector type: Mammalian Expression, AAV
Growth in bacteria
  Bacterial resistance: Ampicillin, 100 μg/mL
  Growth temperature: 37°C
  Growth strain: NEB Stable
  Copy number: High Copy
Gene/Insert
  Gene/Insert name: nls-Cre
  Species: Synthetic
  Insert size (bp): 3137
  Promoter: Human G1B3 promoter
  Cloning method: Unknown
Terms and licenses: Academic/Nonprofit Terms; Industry Terms: Not Available to Industry
How to cite: pAAVss-G1B3-nlsCre-WPRE-miR124T-SYNpolyA was a gift from Nicole Déglon (Addgene plasmid # 245080 ; http://n2t.net/addgene:245080 ; RRID:Addgene_245080)
